Addgene plasmid #79881: pMT-ubb-Avi-Cerulean-RanGAP
Purpose: Ubiquitin promoter driving Avi-tagged protein containing Cerulean protein fused to the carboxy-terminal domain of avian Ran GTPase-activating protein 1 (RanGap1); flanked by Tol2 sequences
Depositing lab: Tatjana Sauka-Spengler. Depositing organization: University of Oxford. Publication: Biotagging of Specific Cell Populations in Zebrafish Reveals Gene Regulatory Logic Encoded in the Nuclear Transcriptome. Trinh LA, Chong-Morrison V, Gavriouchkina D, Hochgreb-Hagele T, Senanayake U, Fraser SE, Sauka-Spengler T. Cell Rep. 2017 Apr 11;19(2):425-440. doi: 10.1016/j.celrep.2017.03.045. PubMed 28402863.
Backbone
  Vector backbone: pMT
  Backbone size w/o insert (bp): 6820
  Total vector size (bp): 8428
  Vector type: Bacterial Expression
Growth in bacteria
  Bacterial resistance: Ampicillin, 100 μg/mL
  Growth temperature: 37°C
  Growth strain: DH5alpha
  Copy number: High Copy
Gene/Insert
  Gene/Insert name: Cerulean protein fused to the carboxy-terminal domain of avian Ran GTPase-activating protein 1 (RanGap1)
  Species: G. gallus (chicken)
  Insert size (bp): 1608
  GenBank ID: NM_001006237.1
  Entrez Gene: RANGAP1
  Promoter: Ubiquitin promoter
  Tag / fusion protein: Avi (N terminal on insert)
  Cloning method: Gibson Cloning
  Sequencing primers: 5′ ACATGGGAGAAGTGCAAAACA; 3′ taatacgactcactatagggag
Resource information
  A portion of this plasmid was derived from a plasmid made by: Ubiquitin promoter from Addgene plasmid 27320 (Mosimann et al., 2011)
Terms and licenses: Academic/Nonprofit Terms; Industry Terms: Not Available to Industry
How to cite: pMT-ubb-Avi-Cerulean-RanGAP was a gift from Tatjana Sauka-Spengler (Addgene plasmid # 79881 ; http://n2t.net/addgene:79881 ; RRID:Addgene_79881)
