[The description below was written by a language model from this plasmid's Addgene catalogue record and pLannotate feature annotations shown in this document.]
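Description:
pMT-ubb-Avi-Cerulean-RanGAP is an 8.4 kb Tol2 transposon plasmid built on the pMT backbone. The catalogue lists it as a bacterial expression vector, but its design and the associated zebrafish biotagging work point to transgenesis in zebrafish. It is propagated in E. coli as a high-copy plasmid through a ColE1/pUC-type origin and selected with ampicillin (AmpR/bla with its own promoter). The backbone has pBluescript-like remnants, including an f1 origin, lac promoter/operator and lacZα fragments, a partial multiple cloning site, and T3 and T7 phage promoters. A short hit to yeast CEN4 in the feature table is most likely a spurious match within the otherwise unannotated region.

The payload is a ubiquitin (ubb) promoter, derived from a previously published zebrafish ubiquitin promoter plasmid, driving a tripartite fusion protein. This consists of an N-terminal Avi tag, the cyan fluorescent protein mCerulean, and the carboxy-terminal domain of chicken Ran GTPase-activating protein 1. The automated annotation labels this last part by homology to human RANGAP1. An SV40 polyadenylation signal lies downstream of the coding sequence, although it is annotated on the opposite strand. Neither the promoter, which presumably occupies the large unannotated stretch upstream of mCerulean, nor the Tol2 arms described in the catalogue entry appear in the feature table.

The Avi tag is a substrate for biotinylation by the BirA ligase, and the RanGAP1 C-terminal domain is generally used to tether fusions to the outer nuclear envelope. Broad expression of this protein should therefore label nuclei with Cerulean. Where BirA is co-expressed, the nuclei become biotinylated, so they can be captured with streptavidin for cell-type-specific nuclear transcriptome analysis. The Tol2 sequences allow transposase-mediated integration of the cassette into the genome.
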