Features (pLannotate 1.2.2; 16 found; start..end, strand, type, name):
    353..941     +  rep_origin     ori: high-copy-number ColE1/pMB1/pBR322/pUC origin of replication
   1124..1216    +  CDS            lacI (fragment): lac repressor; lacI; The lac repressor binds to the lac operator to inhibit transcription in E. coli. This inhibition can be relieved by adding lactose or isopropyl-β-D-thiogalactopyranoside (IPTG).
   1229..1250    +  protein_bind   CAP binding site: CAP binding activates transcription in the presence of cAMP. E. coli catabolite activator protein
   1265..1295    +  promoter       lac promoter: promoter for the E. coli lac operon
   1303..1319    +  protein_bind   lac operator: The lac repressor binds to the lac operator to inhibit transcription in E. coli. This inhibition can be relieved by adding lactose or isopropyl-β-D-thiogalactopyranoside (IPTG). lac repressor encoded by lacI
   1364..1382    +  promoter       T3 promoter: promoter for bacteriophage T3 RNA polymerase
   1395..1435    +  misc_feature   MCS (fragment): pBluescript multiple cloning site
   4702..4725    -  misc_feature   CEN4 (fragment): S. cerevisiae CEN4 centromere
   5262..5978    +  CDS            mCerulean: mCerulean is a basic (constitutively fluorescent) cyan fluorescent protein published in 2005, derived from Aequorea victoria. It is reported to be a very rapidly-maturing monomer.
   6003..6515    +  CDS            RANGAP1 (fragment): RAGP1_HUMAN - Also known as KIAA1835, SD. Experimental evidence at protein level: Swiss-Prot protein existence level 1. GTPase activator for RAN (PubMed:8146159, PubMed:8896452, PubMed:16428860). Converts cytoplasmic GTP-bound RAN to GDP-bound RAN, which is essential for RAN-mediated nuclear import and export (PubMed:8896452, PubMed:27160050). Mediates dissociation of cargo from nuclear export complexes containing XPO1, RAN and RANBP2 after nuclear export (PubMed:27160050). From Homo sapiens (Human).
   6548..6566    -  promoter       T7 promoter: promoter for bacteriophage T7 RNA polymerase
   6573..6707    -  polyA_signal   SV40 poly(A) signal: SV40 polyadenylation signal
   7004..7159    +  CDS            lacZα (fragment): LacZα fragment of β-galactosidase; lacZ fragment
   7164..7592    +  rep_origin     f1 ori (sequence partly withheld): f1 bacteriophage origin of replication; arrow indicates direction of (+) strand synthesis
   7645..7749    +  promoter       AmpR promoter: bla
   7750..182     +  CDS            AmpR (across the origin): β-lactamase; bla; confers resistance to ampicillin, carbenicillin, and related antibiotics
>Addgene plasmid #79881 | pMT-ubb-Avi-Cerulean-RanGAP | depositor full sequence | sequence record 149777 | pMT-ubb-Avi-Cerulean-RanGAP sequence 8428 bps
GGTTTATTGCTGATAAATCTGGAGCCGGTGAGCGTGGGTCTCGCGGTATCATTGCAGCACTGGGGCCAGA
TGGTAAGCCCTCCCGTATCGTAGTTATCTACACGACGGGGAGTCAGGCAACTATGGATGAACGAAATAGA
CAGATCGCTGAGATAGGTGCCTCACTGATTAAGCATTGGTAACTGTCAGACCAAGTTTACTCATATATAC
TTTAGATTGATTTAAAACTTCATTTTTAATTTAAAAGGATCTAGGTGAAGATCCTTTTTGATAATCTCAT
GACCAAAATCCCTTAACGTGAGTTTTCGTTCCACTGAGCGTCAGACCCCGTAGAAAAGATCAAAGGATCT
TCTTGAGATCCTTTTTTTCTGCGCGTAATCTGCTGCTTGCAAACAAAAAAACCACCGCTACCAGCGGTGG
TTTGTTTGCCGGATCAAGAGCTACCAACTCTTTTTCCGAAGGTAACTGGCTTCAGCAGAGCGCAGATACC
AAATACTGTCCTTCTAGTGTAGCCGTAGTTAGGCCACCACTTCAAGAACTCTGTAGCACCGCCTACATAC
CTCGCTCTGCTAATCCTGTTACCAGTGGCTGCTGCCAGTGGCGATAAGTCGTGTCTTACCGGGTTGGACT
CAAGACGATAGTTACCGGATAAGGCGCAGCGGTCGGGCTGAACGGGGGGTTCGTGCACACAGCCCAGCTT
GGAGCGAACGACCTACACCGAACTGAGATACCTACAGCGTGAGCTATGAGAAAGCGCCACGCTTCCCGAA
GGGAGAAAGGCGGACAGGTATCCGGTAAGCGGCAGGGTCGGAACAGGAGAGCGCACGAGGGAGCTTCCAG
GGGGAAACGCCTGGTATCTTTATAGTCCTGTCGGGTTTCGCCACCTCTGACTTGAGCGTCGATTTTTGTG
ATGCTCGTCAGGGGGGCGGAGCCTATGGAAAAACGCCAGCAACGCGGCCTTTTTACGGTTCCTGGCCTTT
TGCTGGCCTTTTGCTCACATGTTCTTTCCTGCGTTATCCCCTGATTCTGTGGATAACCGTATTACCGCCT
TTGAGTGAGCTGATACCGCTCGCCGCAGCCGAACGACCGAGCGCAGCGAGTCAGTGAGCGAGGAAGCGGA
AGAGCGCCCAATACGCAAACCGCCTCTCCCCGCGCGTTGGCCGATTCATTAATGCAGCTGGCACGACAGG
TTTCCCGACTGGAAAGCGGGCAGTGAGCGCAACGCAATTAATGTGAGTTAGCTCACTCATTAGGCACCCC
AGGCTTTACACTTTATGCTTCCGGCTCGTATGTTGTGTGGAATTGTGAGCGGATAACAATTTCACACAGG
AAACAGCTATGACCATGATTACGCCAAGCGCGCAATTAACCCTCACTAAAGGGAACAAAAGCTGGAGCTC
CACCGCGGTGGCGGCCGCTCTAGAACTAGTGGATCTGCTGGGCTTGCTGAAGGTAGGGGGTCAAGAACCA
GAGGTGTAAAGTACTTGAGTAATTTTACTTGATTACTGTACTTAAGTATTATTTTTGGGGATTTTTACTT
TACTTGAGTACAATTAAAAATCAATACTTTTACTTTTACTTAATTACATTTTTTTAGAAAAAAAAGTACT
TTTTACTCCTTACAATTTTATTTACAGTCAAAAAGTACTTATTTTTTGGAGATCACTTGGGCCCGGCTCG
AGACCAGCAAAGTTCTAGAATTTGTCGAAACATTTATGTTATATATTTCCTGAAAAAAATTCTGAGTAAG
TTCTTAAGTGTTATTGCCAGCAACATAAACAACAGACGGCAAAATGAATAAATGATAACAAAGCAGTAGG
CTTAAATAAACCTAATTTTTATAGGCTGTTCTCTACAACCCTCAAACAGTGATTAGTTTTGTACTTATAA
ACTTGCCCTTTCATTCATATTTCAAGAAAATTGGTTCAGAAGATCTGGATATTCTAGCAGTTGTTCAAGC
TCATGGAGGGATCAGTGACCTGATTCCACAATGACTAGGCCTAATCCAGAAATTAGATGACTGTCAACAT
AAAAAGGCACAGCACTCACTAGCTGCCCTATATATTTTATTATATTTTACATATATTATTTTATTTATTT
AGCTCTGAGTGCTGTACTTTCTGGTTAAAGAAAACTGCTTACAACAGCTAACCTGTACTACCTCAGGCTC
AGGGAATTTGGAACAGGTTTGTCTGGTTTGTTTCTTTAACCATGCATGCTTGTTTTCAACTATGGCAACA
CAGTCACATGGGACATTACAGAAATGATTTGTCGATGACATGCGACTTTTCTTTAATAAAGCGCAAAGAT
CCCAAAAAGCAAACTTTTAACAAAAATCATATAATTATATTTTCAATCCAGCTTTGTAGCAACTTTGTGC
TGCTGTTCACTCAGCAACAGATAGTCAGTATAAGGTCAGTGTGTCTCAAAGCAGTGCCATCTGTTTCACA
CATTGCGTTCTATATATAAGTGTGCTGGTTGACACGACACTGTATAAGGCCTAGGCTAAAACACAAACAA
TGTAGAATGACACTGTGTTTTTTTTGTAAACAAATGTTGTTTTTGGTTAAACATCTTTGTGAAAACATCC
TCCTGTCATGTATTTGCTATATTCAAATGTTAAACCCGTGCAGAATAGAACATATACAAAAAAAAACAAC
ACAACACATTTTTAAACATTATTAAATATCAAGTATTGCTGGCAGTTCTGTTTCTGTTTTACAGTACCCT
TTGCCACAGTTCTCCGCTTTTCCTGGTCCAGATTCCACAAGTCTGATTCACCAATAGCAAAGCGAATAAA
CAACCAAAGCAGCCAATCACTGCTTGTAGACTGTCCTGCGAGACCGGCCCATTCCAGCACATTCTGGAAA
CTTCCTTTATATGATAATTATAAATACATTTAAATTATTGATACAAAACATGTAATTCCTAGAACATAAC
CATAGCAATCATTAGTTTTCAGGGTAATTATGTATTTTTAGGATTTGACTGCGGAAAGATCTGGTCATGT
GACGTCTCATGAACGTCACGGCCCTGGGTTTCTATAAATACAGTAGGACTCTCGACCATCGGCAGATTTT
TCGAAGAAGAAGATCAGTTTCAGGAGCCGTACTGTTCCGTTTCAACGCAAATATTAACGGTAAGAGCGAA
TTTCCTAGTTTGTTTTCATGCCATTCTTTAAAACCATAGCGTATTACTTTAATTATAGTAAACTTTCGCT
TTCTTTATTACAAGAGACGTTTTGTGTTGATTCTCCGCGGACATTTTCGGTCAGACAATCAGAAAATGAC
CGCGGAGGACCAGTAACTTGCATTACACGTAAGTTAAATCTTCGTGTATTAAAATGGTTAGGTTGTTAAC
GTCAAATAGGTTACCGTGTTTGCGTGTGATCAGGTTGGTTTTGTTAGATTTTTGTCAGTATTTTTAATTT
ATTTGTTTTAGTTTATTTATTTTTTTTGCTGAATCATAGTTTGTGAACAAAGAACCCGGATGTTACATAC
AGTACAGCCGCCATGTTACAGAGAGTTATAACTTAATCATTTTAAAAATAATTTTGCCTTACTTTTAGTT
TGTCATGTTGAGAAATGAGGAAATGTTAAAATGAGGAAATATCCAATTAATTTAATATATCAAAATAATC
CATGATTACAATGCACTGAACTGGAGAAAATTAAGATGTTTTCTAGTGTCATGAAACAAATGTAAGAGAT
GTACATTGTAGATGTTTTATGTCAAGAATTGGCTAGTTGATGCAGCATACTGGCGATACTCAGTTGTAAT
AACAGTAACGTTACATGTTAATAGACTACTGAGTATGCTGTTCTGTCTATGTATGCTCTGTAAGCTACGA
GAAGGACTTTTTTAAACAGTAAAGGGTGCAATATTTTTACAAATTGAATTAAATAAAGGCTGTCTATTAA
GTAATATGCTTGATATTTTTCTTACTTGATCGGAAATAAGAAAAAATATAAACGTTGTTGCTCTAAAAAT
CCTAGTTCAGTTTAGCCAACCACAAATACCTTTTTGTTCCTCCAACAGTTTTTTTTTCTTCTCTATAATA
TTTGGCAGTCTATAGTACTCCAAATGTTTCCCCACAGTCTAACTAATTGGTACAGCCAAAATCATGACAC
TTATTGCAATAATAATTTTGGTTCATTGGCATTGTTGATAGCCTGTGCCACTAATATGGTCGATTGATCA
TGCTTCAGGAAGAAAACTATATTGTTTGATGTAAGATTATTAAATCTTCACCTGCTTCCATTACAAACTA
TTCCCATCTTATTGAATTCTGGTATGTCTTAAAGGATTAGTTCACTTCCCAAATCAAAATTTACTTAGCC
TTTTTTCATCCATGATCCCTTTTTTTCATCATTAATGAAGAAATTGTTTTTGAAAAAGTTTCAAGATTTT
TTTCTCTATATTGTGGAGCTTGTTAGTTTAAAATTCCAAAATGCAATATGTGGCTTCAAATGGTTCTAAA
TGATCCCAGTCAAGGAATAACAGTCTTATCTAATGAAACCATTAGACCTTTAAAAATAAAAAAAATAAAA
GTATTTATTTTTAAATGACTGAGTGATTAAGTTGAATTTCAGCGTTTCCTTACTGTGTAGAAGTCCTTCC
TTACTGGCCCCACCCTTTGGTTCTCTGCCAATCTGCTACCTAATGTAATGTTGTGGAACATTATTATTCT
TTATTTCTTAATTTTTTATTTTTTATTTTAAAACAATGTAAACTGCACAGATGTGCAGTTTGTTTAAAAT
GGCCAATGCTTTGGAAATGCATGACATAATTAGATTTCATGATGCACAAAGCCAAATCTCAGAGCTTGTG
CAAAATGAGCTATCATTTCACTAGGTAAGACCCTAAATTTTCATATAGGATCATTTGGACAATTTTGCTG
CAGGTAAAATGCATTCTATAGTCCACTGTCAGCCATTGTTTTGGATAGTATTTATTTTTCTCTACAAGTA
TAGTCAATAGTTTTCTATTATTTTAAAGGTTTGTAACATTTAAGGGTGACCAAATGCAAAGTAAAATTTC
ATTTTCGGGTGAACTATCTCGTTTAACATGGGAGAAGTGCAAAACATACATTATTGGCTAGAACATTGTA
GTATTTTTTAAATGGAAATGTGTGATTGCTAATCTTACTTTGAATTTGTTTACAGGGATCCGCCACCATG
GCTGGTGGCCTGAATGACATCTTTGAGGCCCAGAAGATCGAGTGGCATGAGGGAGGAGAGAACCTGTACT
TCCAGGGAGGAATGGTGAGCAAGGGCGAGGAGCTGTTCACCGGGGTGGTGCCCATCCTGGTCGAGCTGGA
CGGCGACGTAAACGGCCACAAGTTCAGCGTGTCCGGCGAGGGCGAGGGCGATGCCACCTACGGCAAGCTG
ACCCTGAAGTTCATCTGCACCACCGGCAAGCTGCCCGTGCCCTGGCCCACCCTCGTGACCACCCTGACCT
GGGGCGTGCAGTGCTTCGCCCGCTACCCCGACCACATGAAGCAGCACGACTTCTTCAAGTCCGCCATGCC
CGAAGGCTACGTCCAGGAGCGCACCATCTTCTTCAAGGACGACGGCAACTACAAGACCCGCGCCGAGGTG
AAGTTCGAGGGCGACACCCTGGTGAACCGCATCGAGCTGAAGGGCATCGACTTCAAGGAGGACGGCAACA
TCCTGGGGCACAAGCTGGAGTACAACGCCATCAGCGACAACGTCTATATCACCGCCGACAAGCAGAAGAA
CGGCATCAAGGCCAACTTCAAGATCCGCCACAACATCGAGGACGGCAGCGTGCAGCTCGCCGACCACTAC
CAGCAGAACACCCCCATCGGCGACGGCCCCGTGCTGCTGCCCGACAACCACTACCTGAGCACCCAGTCCA
AGCTGAGCAAAGACCCCAACGAGAAGCGCGATCACATGGTCCTGCTGGAGTTCGTGACCGCCGCCGGGAT
CACTCTCGGCATGGACGAGCTGTACAAGGCCGCTGCATCGATTATGGCTCCTAAGAAGATAATTGGTTCA
CAGGATTCAACTCCAGTGCCATCTCCTCCTGTGGACGTTGCCACGTTCCTTGCTTTCCCATCACCAGAGA
AGCTGCTGCGGCTAGGGCCAAAGTGTTCTGTGCTGATAGCTCAGCAGACAGATACATCTGATGTAGAGAA
AGTAGTTACAGCTCTCTTAAGGATATCTTCAGTCTTCAAAGATGAAGCCCAAGTAAAAACAGCAGTGCAT
GAAACAGCAGATGCCTTGATGAAAAAAGCCTTCTCTTCCGCCACATTTAATTCAGATGCATTCATCACAA
GACTCTTGATCCACATGGGGCTACTTAAGAGTGAAGAGAAGATCAAAGCTGTCCCGAGCCTCTATGGTAT
TCTTATGACTTTGAATCATATGGTCCAGCAGGATTATTTCCCTAAATCACTGGCCCCAGTTCTCTCTGCT
TTTGTCACAAAACCAAACCGTGCTCTCGACTCCTGTTCCTTTGCCCGCCACATGCTTTTACAAACCCTCC
ACCAGCTGTAATAATGAATTCATACGTATCCGGACTCCCTATAGTGAGTCGTATTAACCGGTGATCCAGA
CATGATAAGATACATTGATGAGTTTGGACAAACCACAACTAGAATGCAGTGAAAAAAATGCTTTATTTGT
GAAATTTGTGATGCTATTGCTTTATTTGTAACCATTATAAGCTGCAATAAACAAGTTAACAACAACAATT
GCATTCATTTTATGTTTCAGGTTCAGGGGGAGGTGTGGGAGGTTTTTTGATATCCCGGGTTTAAACGCAT
GCAGATCTAATACTCAAGTACAATTTTAATGGAGTACTTTTTTACTTTTACTCAAGTAAGATTCTAGCCA
GATACTTTTACTTTTAATTGAGTAAAATTTTCCCTAAGTACTTGTACTTTCACTTGAGTAAAATTTTTGA
GTACTTTTTACACCTCTGTCAAGAACCATATGCCGGTACCCAATCGCCCTATAGGACGTCGTATTACGCG
CGCTCACTGGCCGTCGTTTTACAACGTCGTGACTGGGAAAACCCTGGCGTTACCCAACTTAATCGCCTTG
CAGCACATCCCCCTTTCGCCAGCTGGCGTAATAGCGAAGAGGCCCGCACCGATCGCCCTTCCCAACAGTT
GCGCAGCCTGAATGGCGAATGGG
[124 nt withheld, positions 7164-7287]
C
[91 nt withheld, positions 7289-7379]
A
[49 nt withheld, positions 7381-7429]
CCTTTGACGTTGGAGTCCACGTTCTTT
[37 nt withheld, positions 7457-7493]
ACCCTATCTCGGTCTATTCTTTTGATTTATAAGGGATTTTGCCGATTTCGGCCTATTGGTTAAAAAATGA
GCTGATTTAACAAAAATTTAACGCGAATTTTAACAAAATATTAACGCTTACAATTTAGGTGGCACTTTTC
GGGGAAATGTGCGCGGAACCCCTATTTGTTTATTTTTCTAAATACATTCAAATATGTATCCGCTCATGAG
ACAATAACCCTGATAAATGCTTCAATAATATTGAAAAAGGAAGAGTATGAGTATTCAACATTTCCGTGTC
GCCCTTATTCCCTTTTTTGCGGCATTTTGCCTTCCTGTTTTTGCTCACCCAGAAACGCTGGTGAAAGTAA
AAGATGCTGAAGATCAGTTGGGTGCACGAGTGGGTTACATCGAACTGGATCTCAACAGCGGTAAGATCCT
TGAGAGTTTTCGCCCCGAAGAACGTTTTCCAATGATGAGCACTTTTAAAGTTCTGCTATGTGGCGCGGTA
TTATCCCGTATTGACGCCGGGCAAGAGCAACTCGGTCGCCGCATACACTATTCTCAGAATGACTTGGTTG
AGTACTCACCAGTCACAGAAAAGCATCTTACGGATGGCATGACAGTAAGAGAATTATGCAGTGCTGCCAT
AACCATGAGTGATAACACTGCGGCCAACTTACTTCTGACAACGATCGGAGGACCGAAGGAGCTAACCGCT
TTTTTGCACAACATGGGGGATCATGTAACTCGCCTTGATCGTTGGGAACCGGAGCTGAATGAAGCCATAC
CAAACGACGAGCGTGACACCACGATGCCTGTAGCAATGGCAACAACGTTGCGCAAACTATTAACTGGCGA
ACTACTTACTCTAGCTTCCCGGCAACAATTAATAGACTGGATGGAGGCGGATAAAGTTGCAGGACCACTT
CTGCGCTCGGCCCTTCCGGCTGGCT
