>Addgene plasmid #79881 | pMT-ubb-Avi-Cerulean-RanGAP | addgene partial sequence | sequence record 157304 | pBluescript-SK 5'-tctagaactagtggatc-3'
GAACCAGAGGTGTAAAGTACTTGAGTAATTTTACTTGATTACTGTACTTAAGTATTATTTTTGGGGATTT
TTACTTTACTTGAGTACAATTAAAAATCAATACTTTTACTTTTACTTAATTACATTTTTTTAGAAAAAAA
AGTACTTTTTACTCCTTACAATTTTATTTACAGTCAAAAAGTACTTATTTTTTGGAGATCACTTGGGCCC
GGCTCGAGACCAGCAAAGTTCTAGAATTTGTCGAAACATTTATGTTATATATTTCCTGAAAAAAATTCTG
AGTAAGTTCTTAAGTGTTATTGCCAGCAACATAAACAACAGACGGCAAAATGAATAAATGATAACAAAGC
AGTAGGCTTAAATAAACCTAATTTTTATAGGCTGTTCTCTACAACCCTCAAACAGTGATTAGTTTTGTAC
TTATAAACTTGCCCTTTCATTCATATTTCAAGAAAATTGGTTCAGAAGATCTGGATATTCTAGCAGTTGT
TCAAGCTCATGGAGGGATCAGTGACCTGATTCCACAATGACTAGGCCTAATCCAGAAATTAGATGACTGT
CAACATAAAAAGGCACAGCACTCACTAGCTGCCCTATATATTTTATTATATTTTACATATATTATTTTAT
TTATTTAGCTCTGAGTGCTGTACTTTCTGGTTAAAGAAAACTGCTTACAACAGCTAACCTGTACTACCTC
AGGCTCAGGGAATTTGGAACAGGTTTGTCTGGTTTGTTTCTTTAACCATGCATGCTTGTTTTCAACTATG
GCAACACAGTCACATGGGACATTACAGAAATGATTTGTCGATGACATGCGACTTTTCTTTAATAAAGCGC
AAAGATCCCAAAAAGCAAACTTTTAACAAAAATCATATAATTATATTTTCAATCC
