>Addgene plasmid #79881 | pMT-ubb-Avi-Cerulean-RanGAP | addgene partial sequence | sequence record 157306 | EBV-rev 5'-GTGGTTTGTCCAAACTCATC-3'
CCGGTTAATACGACTCACTATAGGGAGTCCGGATACGTATGAATTCATTATTACAGCTGGTGGAGGGTTT
GTAAAAGCATGTGGCGGGCAAAGGAACAGGAGTCGAGAGCACGGTTTGGTTTTGTGACAAAAGCAGAGAG
AACTGGGGCCAGTGATTTAGGGAAATAATCCTGCTGGACCATATGATTCAAAGTCATAAGAATACCATAG
AGGCTCGGGACAGCTTTGATCTTCTCTTCACTCTTAAGTAGCCCCATGTGGATCAAGAGTCTTGTGATGA
ATGCATCTGAATTAAATGTGGCGGAAGAGAAGGCTTTTTTCATCAAGGCATCTGCTGTTTCATGCACTGC
TGTTTTTACTTGGGCTTCATCTTTGAAGACTGAAGATATCCTTAAGAGAGCTGTAACTACTTTCTCTACA
TCAGATGTATCTGTCTGCTGAGCTATCAGCACAGAACACTTTGGCCCTAGCCGCAGCAGCTTCTCTGGTG
ATGGGAAAGCAAGGAACGTGGCAACGTCCACAGGAGGAGATGGCACTGGAGTTGAATCCTGTGAACCAAT
TATCTTCTTAGGAGCCATAATCGATGCAGCGGCCTTGTACAGCTCGTCCATGCCGAGAGTGATCCCGGCG
GCGGTCACGAACTCCAGCAGGACCATGTGATCGCGCTTCTCGTTGGGGTCTTTGCTCAGCTTGGACTGGG
TGCTCAGGTAGTGGTTGTCGGGCAGCAGCACGGGGCCGTCGCCGATGGGGGTGTTCTGCTGGTAGTGGTC
GGCGAGCTGCACGCTGCCGTCCTCGATGTTGTGGCGGATCTTGAAGTTGGCCTTGATGCCGTTCTTCTGC
TTGTCGGCGGTGATATAGACGTTGTCGCTGATGGCGTTGTACTCCAGCTTGTGCCCCAGGATGTTGCCGT
CCTCCTTG
