>Addgene plasmid #79881 | pMT-ubb-Avi-Cerulean-RanGAP | addgene partial sequence | sequence record 157951 | mCerulean-R 5'-gaagcactgcacgccccaggt-3'
CACGGGCAGCTTGCCGGTGGTGCAGATGAACTTCAGGGTCAGCTTGCCGTAGGTGGCATCGCCCTCGCCC
TCGCCGGACACGCTGAACTTGTGGCCGTTTACGTCGCCGTCCAGCTCGACCAGGATGGGCACCACCCCGG
TGAACAGCTCCTCGCCCTTGCTCACCATTCCTCCCTGGAAGTACAGGTTCTCTCCTCCCTCATGCCACTC
GATCTTCTGGGCCTCAAAGATGTCATTCAGGCCACCAGCCATGGTGGCGGATCCCTGTAAACAAATTCAA
AGTAAGATTAGCAATCACACATTTCCATTTAAAAAATACTACAATGTTCTAGCCAATAATGTATGTTTTG
CACTTCTCCCATGTTAAACGAGATAGTTCACCCGAAAATGAAATTTTACTTTGCATTTGGTCACCCTTAA
ATGTTACAAACCTTTAAAATAATAGAAAACTATTGACTATACTTGTAGAGAAAAATAAATACTATCCAAA
ACAATGGCTGACAGTGGACTATAGAATGCATTTTACCTGCAGCAAAATTGTCCAAATGATCCTATATGAA
AATTTAGGGTCTTACCTAGTGAAATGATAGCTCATTTTGCACAAGCTCTGAGATTTGGCTTTGTGCATCA
TGAAATCTAATTATGTCATGCATTTCCAAAGCATTGGCCATTTTAAACAAACTGCACATCTGTGCAGTTT
ACATTGTTTTAAAATAAAAAATAAAAAATTAAGAAATAAAGAATAATAATGTTCCACAACATTACATTAG
GTAGCAGATTGGCAGAGAACCAAAGGGTGGGGCCAGTAAGGAAGGACTTCTACACAGTAAGGAAACGCTG
AAATTCAACTTAATCACTCAGTCATTTAAAAATAAATACTTTTATTTTTTTTATTTTTAAAGGTCTAATG
GTTTCATTAGATAAGACTGTTATTCCTTGACTGGGATCATTTAGAACCATTTGAAGCCACATATTGCATT
TTGGAATTTTAA
